Addgene plasmid #92107: pGAD-GH-Mefv iso1
Purpose: Yeast two hybrid
Depositing lab: Feng Shao. Depositing organization: National Institute of Biological Sciences, Beijing. Publication: Site-specific phosphorylation and microtubule dynamics control Pyrin inflammasome activation. Gao W, Yang J, Liu W, Wang Y, Shao F. Proc Natl Acad Sci U S A. 2016 Aug 16;113(33):E4857-66. doi: 10.1073/pnas.1601700113. Epub 2016 Aug 1. PubMed 27482109.
Backbone
  Vector backbone: pGAD-GH
  Vector type: Yeast Expression
Growth in bacteria
  Bacterial resistance: Ampicillin, 100 μg/mL
  Growth temperature: 37°C
  Growth strain: DH5alpha
  Copy number: High Copy
Gene/Insert
  Gene/Insert name: Mefv isoform1
  Species: M. musculus (mouse)
  Entrez Gene: Mefv (a.k.a. FMF, TRIM20, pyrin)
  Cloning method: Restriction Enzyme; 5′ cloning site FseI (unknown if destroyed); 3′ cloning site AscI (unknown if destroyed)
Terms and licenses: Academic/Nonprofit Terms; Industry Terms: Not Available to Industry
How to cite: pGAD-GH-Mefv iso1 was a gift from Feng Shao (Addgene plasmid # 92107 ; http://n2t.net/addgene:92107 ; RRID:Addgene_92107)
