[The description below was written by a language model from this plasmid's Addgene catalogue record and pLannotate feature annotations shown in this document.]
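Description:
pGAD-GH-Mefv iso1 is a yeast two-hybrid "prey" plasmid built on the pGAD-GH backbone, a yeast expression shuttle vector of about 10.7 kb. In E. coli it replicates from a high-copy ColE1/pUC-type origin and is selected with ampicillin through the AmpR β-lactamase gene. In Saccharomyces cerevisiae it is maintained episomally by the 2μ origin and selected by leucine prototrophy through a LEU2 cassette driven by its own promoter.

The expression unit is driven by the constitutive yeast ADH1 promoter and ends at the ADH1 terminator. It encodes an SV40 large T antigen nuclear localization signal followed by the GAL4 transcriptional activation domain, a short polylinker remnant, and then mouse Mefv isoform 1. Mefv encodes pyrin (also called TRIM20), an innate immune regulator that forms the Pyrin inflammasome. The insert was placed between FseI and AscI sites, and its position directly downstream of the activation domain is consistent with an N-terminal AD fusion, although the record does not explicitly confirm the reading frame. When this fusion binds a partner fused to a GAL4 DNA-binding domain on a companion bait plasmid, a functional activator is reconstituted and turns on reporter genes in the host strain.

The annotation also picks up backbone remnants that play no evident role in the assay. These include T7 promoter sequences, an SV40 poly(A) signal, lacZα, lacI and lac promoter/operator fragments, two loxP sites, and rop and bom fragments. The stated purpose is yeast two-hybrid analysis, and the plasmid comes from a study of how site-specific phosphorylation and microtubule dynamics control Pyrin inflammasome activation. The record does not name the interaction partners tested.
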