Features (pLannotate 1.2.2; 28 found; start..end, strand, type, name):
      1..705     +  promoter       ADH1 promoter: S. cerevisiae ADH1; promoter for alcohol dehydrogenase 1
    751..770     +  CDS            SV40 NLS (fragment): nuclear localization signal of SV40 (simian virus 40) large T antigen
    787..1128    +  CDS            GAL4 activation domain: activation domain of the GAL4 transcriptional activator; Saccharomyces cerevisiae GAL4 (truncated)
   1132..1166    +  misc_feature   MCS (fragment): pBluescript multiple cloning site
   1177..3600    +  CDS            Mefv: MEFV_MOUSE - Experimental evidence at transcript level: Swiss-Prot protein existence level 2. Involved in the regulation of innate immunity and the inflammatory response in response to IFNG/IFN-gamma. Organizes autophagic machinery by serving as a platform for the assembly of ULK1, Beclin 1/BECN1, ATG16L1, and ATG8 family members and recognizes specific autophagy targets, thus coordinating target recognition with assembly of the autophagic apparatus and initiation of autophagy. Acts as an autophagy receptor for the degradation of several inflammasome components, including CASP1, NLRP1 and NLRP
   3619..3636    -  promoter       T7 promoter (fragment): promoter for bacteriophage T7 RNA polymerase
   3641..3775    -  polyA_signal   SV40 poly(A) signal: SV40 polyadenylation signal
   3884..3902    -  promoter       T7 promoter: promoter for bacteriophage T7 RNA polymerase
   3905..3949    +  CDS            lacZα (fragment): LacZα fragment of β-galactosidase; lacZ fragment
   4190..4324    +  CDS            ADH1 (fragment): ADH1_YEAST - Also known as ADC1. Experimental evidence at protein level: Swiss-Prot protein existence level 1. This isozyme preferentially catalyzes the conversion of primary unbranched alcohols to their corresponding aldehydes. Also shows activity toward secondary alcohols. From Saccharomyces cerevisiae (strain ATCC 204508 / S288c) (Baker's yeast).
   4328..4515    +  terminator     ADH1 terminator: S. cerevisiae ADH1; transcription terminator for the S. cerevisiae alcohol dehydrogenase 1 (ADH1) gene
   4635..5726    -  CDS            LEU2: LEU3_YEAST - Experimental evidence at protein level: Swiss-Prot protein existence level 1. Catalyzes the oxidation of 3-carboxy-2-hydroxy-4- methylpentanoate (3-isopropylmalate) to 3-carboxy-4-methyl-2- oxopentanoate. The product decarboxylates to 4-methyl-2 oxopentanoate. From Saccharomyces cerevisiae (strain ATCC 204508 / S288c) (Baker's yeast).
   5727..6132    -  promoter       LEU2 promoter: S. cerevisiae LEU2
   6196..6218    -  protein_bind   lac operator (fragment): The lac repressor binds to the lac operator to inhibit transcription in E. coli. This inhibition can be relieved by adding lactose or isopropyl-β-D-thiogalactopyranoside (IPTG). lac repressor encoded by lacI
   6222..6252    -  promoter       lac promoter: promoter for the E. coli lac operon
   6267..6288    -  protein_bind   CAP binding site: CAP binding activates transcription in the presence of cAMP. E. coli catabolite activator protein
   6301..6342    -  CDS            lacI (fragment): lac repressor; lacI; The lac repressor binds to the lac operator to inhibit transcription in E. coli. This inhibition can be relieved by adding lactose or isopropyl-β-D-thiogalactopyranoside (IPTG).
   6343..6376    -  protein_bind   loxP: Cre-mediated recombination occurs in the 8-bp core sequence (GCATACAT). Cre recombinase
   6454..6487    -  protein_bind   loxP: Cre-mediated recombination occurs in the 8-bp core sequence (GCATACAT). Cre recombinase
   6488..6544    -  CDS            lacI (fragment): lac repressor; lacI; The lac repressor binds to the lac operator to inhibit transcription in E. coli. This inhibition can be relieved by adding lactose or isopropyl-β-D-thiogalactopyranoside (IPTG).
   6727..7315    -  rep_origin     ori: high-copy-number ColE1/pMB1/pBR322/pUC origin of replication
   7486..8346    -  CDS            AmpR: β-lactamase; bla; confers resistance to ampicillin, carbenicillin, and related antibiotics
   8347..8451    -  promoter       AmpR promoter: bla
   8546..8581    +  CDS            rop (fragment): Rop protein, which maintains plasmids at low copy number; rop
   8683..8732    +  misc_feature   bom (fragment): basis of mobility region from pBR322
   8733..9897    +  rep_origin     2μ ori: yeast 2μ plasmid origin of replication
   9898..9918    -  misc_feature   MCS (fragment): pUC18/19 multiple cloning site
   9968..10306   +  CDS            YO085_YEAST: Protein predicted: Swiss-Prot protein existence level 4. From Saccharomyces cerevisiae (strain ATCC 204508 / S288c) (Baker's yeast).
>Addgene plasmid #92107 | pGAD-GH-Mefv iso1 | addgene full sequence | sequence record 197764 | Addgene NGS Result
ATCCTTTTGTTGTTTCCGGGTGTACAATATGGACTTCCTCTTTTCTGGCAACCAAACCCATACATCGGGA
TTCCTATAATACCTTCGTTGGTCTCCCTAACATGTAGGTGGCGGAGGGGAGATATACAATAGAACAGATA
CCAGACAAGACATAATGGGCTAAACAAGACTACACCAATTACACTGCCTCATTGATGGTGGTACATAACG
AACTAATACTGTAGCCCTAGACTTGATAGCCATCATCATATCGAAGTTTCACTACCCTTTTTCCATTTGC
CATCTATTGAAGTAATAATAGGCGCATGCAACTTCTTTTCTTTTTTTTTCTTTTCTCTCTCCCCCGTTGT
TGTCTCACCATATCCGCAATGACAAAAAAATGATGGAAGACACTAAAGGAAAAAATTAACGACAAAGACA
GCACCAACAGATGTCGTTGTTCCAGAGCTGATGAGGGGTATCTCGAAGCACACGAAACTTTTTCCTTCCT
TCATTCACGCACACTACTCTCTAATGAGCAACGGTATACGGCCTTCCTTCCAGTTACTTGAATTTGAAAT
AAAAAAAAGTTTGCTGTCTTGCTATCAAGTATAAATAGACCTGCAATTATTAATCTTTTGTTTCCTCGTC
ATTGTTCTCGTTCCCTTTCTTCCTTGTTTCTTTTTCTGCACAATATTTCAAGCTATACCAAGCATACAAT
CAACTCCAAGCTTTGCAAAGATGGATAAAGCGGAATTAATTCCCGAGCCTCCAAAAAAGAAGAGAAAGGT
CGAATTGGGTACCGCCGCCAATTTTAATCAAAGTGGGAATATTGCTGATAGCTCATTGTCCTTCACTTTC
ACTAACAGTAGCAACGGTCCGAACCTCATAACAACTCAAACAAATTCTCAAGCGCTTTCACAACCAATTG
CCTCCTCTAACGTTCATGATAACTTCATGAATAATGAAATCACGGCTAGTAAAATTGATGATGGTAATAA
TTCAAAACCACTGTCACCTGGTTGGACGGACCAAACTGCGTATAACGCGTTTGGAATCACTACAGGGATG
TTTAATACCACTACAATGGATGATGTATATAACTATCTATTCGATGATGAAGATACCCCACCAAACCCAA
AAAAAGAGATCCTAGAACTAGTGGATCCCCCGGGCTGCAGGAATTCAGGCCGGCCAATGGCCAAGACCCT
TGGTGATCATCTGCTAAACACCCTGGAGGAGCTGCTGCCCTATGACTTTGAGAAGTTCAAGTTTAAGCTA
CAGAACACCAGCCTGGAGAAGGGCCACTCTAAGATCCCCCGGGGCCATATGCAGATGGCCAGGCCAGTAA
AGCTGGCCAGCCTTCTGATAACCTACTACGGGGAGGAGTATGCTGTAAGGCTGACCCTGCAGATCCTGCG
GGCCACCAACCAGCGCCAACTAGCAGAGGAGCTTCGCAAAGCCACAGGCACAGAACATTTAATTGAAGAA
AATAGAGTTGGTGGTTCTGTCCAGTCTTCTGTAGAGAATAAAGCCAAGAGTGTGAAGGTACCAGATGTCC
CTGAAGGTGATGGGACACAGCAAAACAATGATGAATCAGACACCCTTCCATCCAGCCAGGCTGAAGTGGG
GAAGGGACCCCAGAAGAAGTCACTGACCAAAAGGAAGGATCAGAGGGGCCCCGAGAGCCTGGACTCACAG
ACCAAGCCATGGACAAGGAGCACAGCGCCTCTCTATAGGAGAACCCAGGGCACCCAGTCCCCAGGGGATA
AGGAGAGCACAGCAAGTGCCCAGCTCCGCAGGAATGTCAGCTCTGCAGGGAGGCTTCAAGGACTTTACAA
CAATGCCCCAGGGAGGAGAGAAAGCAAGAAAGCCGAAGTGTATGTATATTTGCCTTCAGGAAAGAAGCGA
CCCAGGAGTCTTGAAATTACCACTTATTCAAGAGAAGGAGAACCCCCAAATTCAGAAGTTCTTCCAACTC
AAGAGGAAACAAGAAATGGGAGTCTCATTCGCATGAGAACAGCTACTCTGAATGGAAGGACTACGGGGGC
TTTAGAAAAGGGCACAGGGATTCCAGAGCATTCCATGGTGCTGGATGAAAAAACATTCAGAAACATGTCT
TCCAAAACATCGTTGATTGGGGAGGAGAGATGCCCTACATCATGGACGGAAAATGGAAATGGGAGTCCAG
AAACCACAGAGTCCTCGGGAGAGACGGCTGGCAGCATACTCTCTGATCCAGAAGTGCCTTTGTCACTATG
TGAAAAACCAGCTAAAACTCCAGAAGACCCAGCATCCTTAGGACAGGCCGCTTGTGAAGGTACCCTCCTT
CAGGTCTCAAGAAAATGTGATGCAGGCCCAGAAAAATGCACATTTACACATCTTGCACTACAGGTTGCAT
CAAATTTCGGAAGGTCACAGGACAAGGCTGTGTGCCCTCTTTGCCACACCCAGGAAGGAGACCTGCGTGG
TGATACCTGTGTGCAAAGTTCCTGTAGCTGCTCCATTGCTCCTGGGGATCCCAAGGCCTCCGGCAGATGC
TCCATATGCTTTCAGTGCCAAGGCTTACTTGCCAGAAAGAGCTGCGAAGCCCAGAGCCCCCAGTCCCTAC
CACAGTGCCCTCGTCACATGAAGCAGGTGCTGCTGCTTTTCTGTGAGGACCACAGGGAGCCCATCTGCCT
CATCTGCAGGCTGAGCCTGGAGCATCAAGGACATCGAGTGCGCCCCATAGAGGAGGCTGCACTAGAGTAC
AAGGAGCAGATCCGGGAGCAGCTGGAGCGCCTGCGGGAGATGAGGGGATATGTGGAGGAGCACAGGCTAC
AGGGAGACAAGAAAACAGACGATTTCCTGAAACAAACAGAAATCCAGAAGCAGAAGATTTCATGTCCACT
TGAGAAGCTATACCAACTCCTGGAGAAGCAAGAACAACTCTTTGTGACCTGGCTACAGGAGCTAAGCCAG
ACCATCAGCAAGGTCAGAGAGACATACTACACCCGGGTTTCCCTACTGGATGAGATGATTGAAGAACTAG
AGGCCAAGCAAGACCAGCCAGAGTGGGACCTCATGCAGGACATTGGAATCACCTTGCACAGGGCTAAGAT
GATGTCTGCCTCTGAGCTGTTGGACACTCCTCCAGGTGTTAAAGAAAAGCTTCATCTGCTCTACCAGAAG
TCAAAGTCTGTGGAGAAGAATATGCAGTGTTTCTCAGAAATGCTGAGCTCTGAAATGGCATTCAGCGCTT
CAGATGTAGCAAAATGGGAAGGGCGCCAGCCTAGCGCCACACAGGTCCAGGGCTTGGTTCCCACCGTTCA
CCTAAAGTGTGATGGTGCACACACACAGGACTGTGATGTAGTATTTTACCCAGAACGGGAAGCTGGAGGA
TCAGAACCTAAAGATTACCTTCATCCTCAGCCAGCTCAAGACACACCTGAGCTACATGAGATCCATTCTC
GGAACAACAAAAGAAAATTTAAATCTTTCCTGAAATGGAAACCTTCATTCATTGGGAGCACCTTGGGAGA
AGCCCACAGATCCGCACTCCCAGCTAGGCATTCTTCTTCCTGCAGTTACCGTGATTTGGACCAAGCAGCT
GCTCACCCCAACCTCATCTTCTCGATGATATGAGGCGCGCCTCTAGAACTATAGTGAGTCGTATTACGTA
GATCCAGACATGATAAGATACATTGATGAGTTTGGACAAACCACAACTAGAATGCAGTGAAAAAAATGCT
TTATTTGTGAAATTTGTGATGCTATTGCTTTATTTGTAACCATTATAAGCTGCAATAAACAAGTTAACAA
CAACAATTGCATTCATTTTATGTTTCAGGTTCAGGGGGAGGTGTGGGAGGTTTTTTAATTCGCGGCCGCG
GCGCCAATGCATTGGGCCCGGTACCCAATTCGCCCTATAGTGAGTCGTATTACAATTCACTGGCCGTCGT
TTTACAACGTCGTGACTGGGAAAACCCTGATCTATGAATCGTAGATACTGAAAAACCCCGCAAGTTCACT
TCAACTGTGCATCGTGCACCATCTCAATTTCTTTCATTTATACATCGTTTTGCCTTCTTTTATGTAACTA
TACTCCTCTAAGTTTCAATCTTGGCCATGTAACCTCTGATCTATAGAATTTTTTAAATGACTAGAATTAA
TGCCCATCTTTTTTTTGGACCTAAATTCTTCATGAAAATATATTACGAGGGCTTATTCAGAAGCTTTGGA
CTTCTTCGCCAGAGGTTTGGTCAAGTCTCCAATCAAGGTTGTCGGCTTGTCTACCTTGCCAGAAATTTAC
GAAAAGATGGAAAAGGGTCAAATCGTTGGTAGATACGTTGTTGACACTTCTAAATAAGCGAATTTCTTAT
GATTTATGATTTTTATTATTAAATAAGTTATAAAAAAAATAAGTGTATACAAATTTTAAAGTGACTCTTA
GGTTTTAAAACGAAAATTCTTATTCTTGAGTAACTCTTTCCTGTAGGTCAGGTTGCTTTCTCAGGTATAG
CATGAGGTCGCTCTTATTGACCACACCTCTACCGGCCGGTCGAAATTCCCCTACCCTATGAACATATTCC
ATTTTGTAATTTCGTGTCGTTTCTATTATGAATTTCATTTATAAAGTTTATGTACAAATATCATAAAAAA
AGAGAATCTTTTTAAGCAAGGATTTTCTTAACTTCTTCGGCGACAGCATCACCGACTTCGGTGGTACTGT
TGGAACCACCTAAATCACCAGTTCTGATACCTGCATCCAAAACCTTTTTAACTGCATCTTCAATGGCCTT
ACCTTCTTCAGGCAAGTTCAATGACAATTTCAACATCATTGCAGCAGACAAGATAGTGGCGATAGGGTTG
ACCTTATTCTTTGGCAAATCTGGAGCAGAACCGTGGCATGGTTCGTACAAACCAAATGCGGTGTTCTTGT
CTGGCAAAGAGGCCAAGGACGCAGATGGCAACAAACCCAAGGAACCTGGGATAACGGAGGCTTCATCGGA
GATGATATCACCAAACATGTTGCTGGTGATTATAATACCATTTAGGTGGGTTGGGTTCTTAACTAGGATC
ATGGCGGCAGAATCAATCAATTGATGTTGAACCTTCAATGTAGGAAATTCGTTCTTGATGGTTTCCTCCA
CAGTTTTTCTCCATAATCTTGAAGAGGCCAAAACATTAGCTTTATCCAAGGACCAAATAGGCAATGGTGG
CTCATGTTGTAGGGCCATGAAAGCGGCCATTCTTGTGATTCTTTGCACTTCTGGAACGGTGTATTGTTCA
CTATCCCAAGCGACACCATCACCATCGTCTTCCTTTCTCTTACCAAAGTAAATACCTCCCACTAATTCTC
TGACAACAACGAAGTCAGTACCTTTAGCAAATTGTGGCTTGATTGGAGATAAGTCTAAAAGAGAGTCGGA
TGCAAAGTTACATGGTCTTAAGTTGGCGTACAATTGAAGTTCTTTACGGATTTTTAGTAAACCTTGTTCA
GGTCTAACACTACCTGTACCCCATTTAGGACCACCCACAGCACCTAACAAAACGGCATCAGCCTTCTTGG
AGGCTTCCAGCGCCTCATCTGGAAGTGGAACACCTGTAGCATCGATAGCAGCACCACCAATTAAATGATT
TTCGAAATCGAACTTGACATTGGAACGAACATCAGAAATAGCTTTAAGAACCTTAATGGCTTCGGCTGTG
ATTTCTTGACCAACGTGGTCACCTGGCAAAACGACGATCTTCTTAGGGGCAGACATTAGAATGGTATATC
CTTGAAATATATATATATATTGCTGAAATGTAAAAGGTAAGAAAAGTTAGAAAGTAAGACGATTGCTAAC
CACCTATTGGAAAAAACAATAGGTCCTTAAATAATATTGTCAACTTCAAGTATTGTGATGCAAGCATTTA
GTCATGAACGCTTCTCTATTCTATATGAAAAGCCGGTTCCGGCGCTCTCACCTTTCCTTTTTCTCCCAAT
TTTTCAGTTGAAAAAGGTATATGCGTCAGGCGACCTCTGAAATTAACAAAAAATTTCCAGTCATCGAATT
TGATTCTGTGCGATAGCGCCCCTGTGTGTTCTCGTTATGTTGAGGAAAAAAATAATGGTTGCTAAGAGAT
TCGAACTCTTGCATCTTACGATACCTGAGTATTCCCACAGTTGGGGGATCTCGACTCTAGCTAGAGGATC
AATTCGTAATCATGTCATAGCTGTTTCCTGTGTGAAATTGTTATCCGCTCACAATTCCACACAACATACG
AGCCGGAAGCATAAAGTGTAAAGCCTGGGGTGCCTAATGAGTGAGCTAACTCACATTAATTGCGTTGCGC
TCACTGCCCGCTTTCCAGTCGGGAAACCTGTCGTGCCAGCTGATAACTTCGTATAATGTATGCTATACGA
AGTTATTAGGTCTGAAGAGGAGTTTACGTCCAGCCAAGCTAGCTTGGCTGCAGGTCGAGCGGCCGCGATC
CGGAACCCTTAATATAACTTCGTATAATGTATGCTATACGAAGTTATCAGCTGCATTAATGAATCGGCCA
ACGCGCGGGGAGAGGCGGTTTGCGTATTGGGCGCTCTTCCGCTTCCTCGCTCACTGACTCGCTGCGCTCG
GTCGTTCGGCTGCGGCGAGCGGTATCAGCTCACTCAAAGGCGGTAATACGGTTATCCACAGAATCAGGGG
ATAACGCAGGAAAGAACATGTGAGCAAAAGGCCAGCAAAAGGCCAGGAACCGTAAAAAGGCCGCGTTGCT
GGCGTTTTTCCATAGGCTCCGCCCCCCTGACGAGCATCACAAAAATCGACGCTCAAGTCAGAGGTGGCGA
AACCCGACAGGACTATAAAGATACCAGGCGTTTCCCCCTGGAAGCTCCCTCGTGCGCTCTCCTGTTCCGA
CCCTGCCGCTTACCGGATACCTGTCCGCCTTTCTCCCTTCGGGAAGCGTGGCGCTTTCTCATAGCTCACG
CTGTAGGTATCTCAGTTCGGTGTAGGTCGTTCGCTCCAAGCTGGGCTGTGTGCACGAACCCCCCGTTCAG
CCCGACCGCTGCGCCTTATCCGGTAACTATCGTCTTGAGTCCAACCCGGTAAGACACGACTTATCGCCAC
TGGCAGCAGCCACTGGTAACAGGATTAGCAGAGCGAGGTATGTAGGCGGTGCTACAGAGTTCTTGAAGTG
GTGGCCTAACTACGGCTACACTAGAAGAACAGTATTTGGTATCTGCGCTCTGCTGAAGCCAGTTACCTTC
GGAAAAAGAGTTGGTAGCTCTTGATCCGGCAAACAAACCACCGCTGGTAGCGGTGGTTTTTTTGTTTGCA
AGCAGCAGATTACGCGCAGAAAAAAAGGATCTCAAGAAGATCCTTTGATCTTTTCTACGGGGTCTGACGC
TCAGTGGAACGAAAACTCACGTTAAGGGATTTTGGTCATGAGATTATCAAAAAGGATCTTCACCTAGATC
CTTTTAAATTAAAAATGAAGTTTTAAATCAATCTAAAGTATATATGAGTAAACTTGGTCTGACAGTTACC
AATGCTTAATCAGTGAGGCACCTATCTCAGCGATCTGTCTATTTCGTTCATCCATAGTTGCCTGACTCCC
CGTCGTGTAGATAACTACGATACGGGAGGGCTTACCATCTGGCCCCAGTGCTGCAATGATACCGCGAGAC
CCACGCTCACCGGCTCCAGATTTATCAGCAATAAACCAGCCAGCCGGAAGGGCCGAGCGCAGAAGTGGTC
CTGCAACTTTATCCGCCTCCATCCAGTCTATTAATTGTTGCCGGGAAGCTAGAGTAAGTAGTTCGCCAGT
TAATAGTTTGCGCAACGTTGTTGCCATTGCTACAGGCATCGTGGTGTCACGCTCGTCGTTTGGTATGGCT
TCATTCAGCTCCGGTTCCCAACGATCAAGGCGAGTTACATGATCCCCCATGTTGTGCAAAAAAGCGGTTA
GCTCCTTCGGTCCTCCGATCGTTGTCAGAAGTAAGTTGGCCGCAGTGTTATCACTCATGGTTATGGCAGC
ACTGCATAATTCTCTTACTGTCATGCCATCCGTAAGATGCTTTTCTGTGACTGGTGAGTACTCAACCAAG
TCATTCTGAGAATAGTGTATGCGGCGACCGAGTTGCTCTTGCCCGGCGTCAATACGGGATAATACCGCGC
CACATAGCAGAACTTTAAAAGTGCTCATCATTGGAAAACGTTCTTCGGGGCGAAAACTCTCAAGGATCTT
ACCGCTGTTGAGATCCAGTTCGATGTAACCCACTCGTGCACCCAACTGATCTTCAGCATCTTTTACTTTC
ACCAGCGTTTCTGGGTGAGCAAAAACAGGAAGGCAAAATGCCGCAAAAAAGGGAATAAGGGCGACACGGA
AATGTTGAATACTCATACTCTTCCTTTTTCAATATTATTGAAGCATTTATCAGGGTTATTGTCTCATGAG
CGGATACATATTTGAATGTATTTAGAAAAATAAACAAATAGGGGTTCCGCGCACATTTCCCCGAAAAGTG
CCACCTGACGTCTAAGAAACCATTATTATCATGACATTAACCTATAAAAATAGGCGTATCACGAGGCCCT
TTCGTCTCGCGCGTTTCGGTGATGACGGTGAAAACCTCTGACACATGCAGCTCCCGGAGACGGTCACAGC
TTGTCTGTAAGCGGATGCCGGGAGCAGACAAGCCCGTCAGGGCGCGTCAGCGGGTGTTGGCGGGTGTCGG
GGCTGGCTTAACTATGCGGCATCAGAGCAGATTGTACTGAGAGTGCACCATAACGCATTTAAGCATAAAC
ACGCACTATGCCGTTCTTCTCATGTATATATATATACAGGCAACACGCAGATATAGGTGCGACGTGAACA
GTGAGCTGTATGTGCGCAGCTCGCGTTGCATTTTCGGAAGCGCTCGTTTTCGGAAACGCTTTGAAGTTCC
TATTCCGAAGTTCCTATTCTCTAGCTAGAAAGTATAGGAACTTCAGAGCGCTTTTGAAAACCAAAAGCGC
TCTGAAGACGCACTTTCAAAAAACCAAAAACGCACCGGACTGTAACGAGCTACTAAAATATTGCGAATAC
CGCTTCCACAAACATTGCTCAAAAGTATCTCTTTGCTATATATCTCTGTGCTATATCCCTATATAACCTA
CCCATCCACCTTTCGCTCCTTGAACTTGCATCTAAACTCGACCTCTACATTTTTTATGTTTATCTCTAGT
ATTACTCTTTAGACAAAAAAATTGTAGTAAGAACTATTCATAGAGTGAATCGAAAACAATACGAAAATGT
AAACATTTCCTATACGTAGTATATAGAGACAAAATAGAAGAAACCGTTCATAATTTTCTGACCAATGAAG
AATCATCAACGCTATCACTTTCTGTTCACAAAGTATGCGCAATCCACATCGGTATAGAATATAATCGGGG
ATGCCTTTATCTTGAAAAAATGCACCCGCAGCTTCGCTAGTAATCAGTAAACGCGGGAAGTGGAGTCAGG
CTTTTTTTATGGAAGAGAAAATAGACACCAAAGTAGCCTTCTTCTAACCTTAACGGACCTACAGTGCAAA
AAGTTATCAAGAGACTGCATTATAGAGCGCACAAAGGAGAAAAAAAGTAATCTAAGATGCTTTGTTAGAA
AAATAGCGCTCTCGGGATGCATTTTTGTAGAACAAAAAAGAAGTATAGATTCTTTGTTGGTAAAATAGCG
CTCTCGCGTTGCATTTCTGTTCTGTAAAAATGCAGCTCAGATTCTTTGTTTGAAAAATTAGCGCTCTCGC
GTTGCATTTTTGTTTTACAAAAATGAAGCACAGATTCTTCGTTGGTAAAATAGCGCTTTCGCGTTGCATT
TCTGTTCTGTAAAAATGCAGCTCAGATTCTTTGTTTGAAAAATTAGCGCTCTCGCGTTGCATTTTTGTTC
TACAAAATGAAGCACAGATGCTTCGTTGCTTGCATGCCTGCAGGTCGAGATCCGGGATCGAAGAAATGAT
GGTAAATGAAATAGGAAATCAAGGAGCATGAAGGCAAAAGACAAATATAAGGGTCGAACGAAAAATAAAG
TGAAAAGTGTTGATATGATGTATTTGGCTTTGCGGCGCCGAAAAAACGAGTTTACGCAATTGCACAATCA
TGCTGACTCTGTGGCGGACCCGCGCTCTTGCCGGCCCGGCGATAACGCTGGGCGTGAGGCTGTGCCCGGC
GGAGTTTTTTGCGCCTGCATTTTCCAAGGTTTACCCTGCGCTAAGGGGCGAGATTGGAGAAGCAATAAGA
ATGCCGGTTGGGGTTGCGATGATGACGACCACGACAACTGGTGTCATTATTTAAGTTGCCGAAAGAACCT
GAGTGCATTTGCAACATGAGTATACTAGAAGAATGAGCCAAGACTTGCGAGACGCGAGTTTGCCGGTGGT
GCGAACAATAGAGCGACCATGACCTTGAAGGTGAGACGCGCATAACCGCTAGAGTACTTTGAAGAGGAAA
CAGCAATAGGGTTGCTACCAGTATAAATAGACAGGTACATACAACACTGGAAATGGTTGTCTGTTTGAGT
ACGCTTTCAATTCATTTGGGTGTGCACTTTATTATGTTACAATATGGAAGGGAACTTTACACTTCTCCTA
TGCACATATATTAATTAAAGTCCAATGCTAGTAGAGAAGGGGGGTAACACCCCTCCGCGCTCTTTTCCGA
TTTTTTTCTAAACCGTGGAATATTTCGGAT
