>Addgene plasmid #92107 | pGAD-GH-Mefv iso1 | depositor partial sequence | sequence record 177086 | mMefv
ATGGCCAAGACCCTTGGTGATCATCTGCTAAACACCCTGGAGGAGCTGCTGCCCTATGACTTTGAGAAGT
TCAAGTTTAAGCTACAGAACACCAGCCTGGAGAAGGGCCACTCTAAGATCCCCCGGGGCCATATGCAGAT
GGCCAGGCCAGTAAAGCTGGCCAGCCTTCTGATAACCTACTACGGGGAGGAGTATGCTGTAAGGCTGACC
CTGCAGATCCTGCGGGCCACCAACCAGCGCCAACTAGCAGAGGAGCTTCGCAAAGCCACAGGCACAGAAC
ATTTAATTGAAGAAAATAGAGTTGGTGGTTCTGTCCAGTCTTCTGTAGAGAATAAAGCCAAGAGTGTGAA
GGTACCAGATGTCCCTGAAGGTGATGGGACACAGCAAAACAATGATGAATCAGACACCCTTCCATCCAGC
CAGGCTGAAGTGGGGAAGGGACCCCAGAAGAAGTCACTGACCAAAAGGAAGGATCAGAGGGGCCCCGAGA
GCCTGGACTCACAGACCAAGCCATGGACAAGGAGCACAGCGCCTCTCTATAGGAGAACCCAGGGCACCCA
GTCCCCAGGGGATAAGGAGAGCACAGCAAGTGCCCAGCTCCGCAGGAATGTCAGCTCTGCAGGGAGGCTT
CAAGGACTTTACAACAATGCCCCAGGGAGGAGAGAAAGCAAGAAAGCCGAAGTGTATGTATATTTGCCTT
CAGGAAAGAAGCGACCCAGGAGTCTTGAAATTACCACTTATTCAAGAGAAGGAGAACCCCCAAATTCAGA
AGTTCTTCCAACTCAAGAGGAAACAAGAAATGGGAGTCTCATTCGCATGAGAACAGCTACTCTGAATGGA
AGGACTACGGGGGCTTTAGAAAAGGGCACAGGGATTCCAGAGCATTCCATGGTGCTGGATGAAAAAACAT
TCAGAAACATGTCTTCCAAAACATCGTTGATTGGGGAGGAGAGATGCCCTACATCATGGACGGAAAATGG
AAATGGGAGTCCAGAAACCACAGAGTCCTCGGGAGAGACGGCTGGCAGCATACTCTCTGATCCAGAAGTG
CCTTTGTCACTATGTGAAAAACCAGCTAAAACTCCAGAAGACCCAGCATCCTTAGGACAGGCCGCTTGTG
AAGGTACCCTCCTTCAGGTCTCAAGAAAATGTGATGCAGGCCCAGAAAAATGCACATTTACACATCTTGC
ACTACAGGTTGCATCAAATTTCGGAAGGTCACAGGACAAGGCTGTGTGCCCTCTTTGCCACACCCAGGAA
GGAGACCTGCGTGGTGATACCTGTGTGCAAAGTTCCTGTAGCTGCTCCATTGCTCCTGGGGATCCCAAGG
CCTCCGGCAGATGCTCCATATGCTTTCAGTGCCAAGGCTTACTTGCCAGAAAGAGCTGCGAAGCCCAGAG
CCCCCAGTCCCTACCACAGTGCCCTCGTCACATGAAGCAGGTGCTGCTGCTTTTCTGTGAGGACCACAGG
GAGCCCATCTGCCTCATCTGCAGGCTGAGCCTGGAGCATCAAGGACATCGAGTGCGCCCCATAGAGGAGG
CTGCACTAGAGTACAAGGAGCAGATCCGGGAGCAGCTGGAGCGCCTGCGGGAGATGAGGGGATATGTGGA
GGAGCACAGGCTACAGGGAGACAAGAAAACAGACGATTTCCTGAAACAAACAGAAATCCAGAAGCAGAAG
ATTTCATGTCCACTTGAGAAGCTATACCAACTCCTGGAGAAGCAAGAACAACTCTTTGTGACCTGGCTAC
AGGAGCTAAGCCAGACCATCAGCAAGGTCAGAGAGACATACTACACCCGGGTTTCCCTACTGGATGAGAT
GATTGAAGAACTAGAGGCCAAGCAAGACCAGCCAGAGTGGGACCTCATGCAGGACATTGGAATCACCTTG
CACAGGGCTAAGATGATGTCTGCCTCTGAGCTGTTGGACACTCCTCCAGGTGTTAAAGAAAAGCTTCATC
TGCTCTACCAGAAGTCAAAGTCTGTGGAGAAGAATATGCAGTGTTTCTCAGAAATGCTGAGCTCTGAAAT
GGCATTCAGCGCTTCAGATGTAGCAAAATGGGAAGGGCGCCAGCCTAGCGCCACACAGGTCCAGGGCTTG
GTTCCCACCGTTCACCTAAAGTGTGATGGTGCACACACACAGGACTGTGATGTAGTATTTTACCCAGAAC
GGGAAGCTGGAGGATCAGAACCTAAAGATTACCTTCATCCTCAGCCAGCTCAAGACACACCTGAGCTACA
TGAGATCCATTCTCGGAACAACAAAAGAAAATTTAAATCTTTCCTGAAATGGAAACCTTCATTCATTGGG
AGCACCTTGGGAGAAGCCCACAGATCCGCACTCCCAGCTAGGCATTCTTCTTCCTGCAGTTACCGTGATT
TGGACCAAGCAGCTGCTCACCCCAACCTCATCTTCTCGATGATATGA
